>Addgene plasmid #157048 | pD649-HAsp-NOTCH1(Trunc1)-Fc(DAPA)-AviTag-6xHis | addgene full sequence | sequence record 405782 | Addgene NGS Result
GGCATTGATTATTGACTAGTTATTAATAGTAATCAATTACGGGGTCATTAGTTCATAGCCCATATATGGA
GTTCCGCGTTACATAACTTACGGTAAATGGCCCGCCTGGCTGACCGCCCAACGACCCCCGCCCATTGACG
TCAATAATGACGTATGTTCCCATAGTAACGCCAATAGGGACTTTCCATTGACGTCAATGGGTGGAGTATT
TACGGTAAACTGCCCACTTGGCAGTACATCAAGTGTATCATATGCCAAGTACGCCCCCTATTGACGTCAA
TGACGGTAAATGGCCCGCCTGGCATTATGCCCAGTACATGACCTTATGGGACTTTCCTACTTGGCAGTAC
ATCTACGTATTAGTCATCGCTATTACCATGGTGATGCGGTTTTGGCAGTACATCAATGGGCGTGGATAGC
GGTTTGACTCACGGGGATTTCCAAGTCTCCACCCCATTGACGTCAATGGGAGTTTGTTTTGGCACCAAAA
TCAACGGGACTTTCCAAAATGTCGTAACAACTCCGCCCCATTGACGCAAATGGGCGGTAGGCGTGTACGG
TGGGAGGTCTATATAAGCAGAGCTCGTTTAGTGAACCGTCAGATCGCCTGGAGACGCCATCCACGCTGTT
TTGACCTCCATAGAAGACACCGGGACCGATCCAGCCTCCGCGGCCGGGAACGGTGCATTGGAACGCGGAT
TCCCCGTGCCAAGAGTGACGTAAGTACCGCCTATAGAGTCTATAGGCCCACCCCCTTGGCTTCGTTAGAA
CGCGGCTACAATTAATACATAACCTTATGTATCATACACATACGATTTAGGTGACACTATAGAATAACAT
CCACTTTGCCTTTCTCTCCACAGGTGTCCACTCCCAGGTCCAACTGCACCTCGGTTCTATCGAAAACGCG
CCTGCTAGCGCCACCATGAAGACCATCATTGCCCTGAGCTACATCTTCTGCCTGGTGTTCGCTGCGGCCG
CCGCAAGAGGACCTAGATGTTCTCAACCTGGCGAGACATGCCTGAACGGCGGAAAGTGTGAAGCCGCCAA
TGGAACCGAAGCCTGTGTGTGTGGCGGAGCCTTTGTGGGCCCTAGATGTCAAGACCCCAATCCTTGTCTG
AGCACCCCTTGCAAGAATGCCGGCACCTGTCACGTGGTGGATAGAAGAGGCGTGGCCGATTACGCCTGTA
GCTGTGCCCTTGGCTTTAGCGGCCCTCTGTGTCTGACACCTCTGGACAACGCCTGCCTGACAAACCCCTG
TAGAAACGGCGGCACATGCGATCTGCTGACCCTGACCGAGTACAAGTGCAGATGTCCTCCTGGATGGTCC
GGCAAGAGCTGTCAGCAAGCCGATCCTTGTGCCAGCAATCCTTGCGCCAATGGCGGCCAGTGTCTGCCTT
TTGAGGCCAGCTACATCTGCCACTGTCCTCCAAGCTTTCACGGCCCTACCTGCAGACAGGATGTGAACGA
GTGTGGCCAGAAACCTGGCCTGTGTAGACATGGCGGAACCTGCCACAACGAAGTGGGCAGCTACAGATGC
GTGTGCAGAGCCACTCACACCGGACCTAATTGCGAGAGGCCTTACGTGCCATGCAGCCCATCACCTTGTC
AGAACGGCGGGACTTGTAGACCTACCGGCGACGTGACACACGAGTGTGCTTGTCTGCCTGGCTTCACCGG
CCAGAACTGCGAGGAAAACATCGACGACTGCCCCGGCAACAACTGCAAAAATGGCGGAGCATGTGTGGAC
GGCGTGAACACCTACAACTGTAGATGCCCTCCAGAGTGGACAGGCCAGTACTGCACAGAGGATGTGGATG
AGTGCCAGCTGATGCCCAATGCCTGCCAGAATGGCGGCACTTGCCATAATACCCACGGCGGCTACAACTG
CGTGTGTGTGAATGGATGGACCGGCGAGGACTGCTCCGAGAACATCGATGATTGTGCCTCCGCCGCCTGT
TTCCACGGCGCCACATGTCATGATAGAGTGGCCAGCTTCTACTGCGAGTGCCCTCACGGAAGAACAGGCC
TGCTGTGTCACCTGAACGACGCCTGCATCAGCAATCCCTGCAACGAGGGCAGCAACTGCGACACCAATCC
TGTGAACGGCAAGGCCATCTGTACATGCCCTAGCGGCTATACAGGACCTGCCTGTAGTCAGGACGTGGAC
GAATGTTCTCTGGGCGCCAATCCATGCGAGCACGCCGGCAAATGTATCAACACCCTGGGCAGCTTCGAGT
GCCAGTGCCTGCAAGGATATACAGGCCCCAGATGCGAGATCGATGTGAATGAATGCGTCAGCAACCCTTG
CCAGAACGATGCCACCTGTCTGGACCAGATCGGCGAGTTCCAGTGCATCTGTATGCCTGGCTATGAGGGC
GTGCACTGCGAAGTGAATACCGACGAATGCGCCAGCTCTCCCTGCCTGCACAATGGCAGATGCCTGGACA
AGATCAATGAGTTTCAGTGCGAGTGTCCCACCGGCTTTACAGGCCACCTGTGCCAGTATGATGTCGACGA
GTGCGCCTCCACACCTTGCAAAAACGGCGCCAAGTGCCTGGACGGCCCCAATACCTACACTTGTGTGTGC
ACCGAGGGCTACACCGGAACACACTGCGAGGTGGACATTGATGAGTGCGACCCCGATCCATGTCACTACG
GCAGCTGTAAAGACGGCGTGGCAACCTTCACATGCCTGTGCAGACCTGGCTATACTGGCCACCACTGCGA
GACTAACATCAACGAGTGTAGCAGCCAGCCATGCAGGCACGGTGGAACCTGTCAGGACAGAGACAATGCC
TACCTGTGCTTCTGCCTGAAGGGCACCACCGGGCCTAACTGTGAAATCAACCTGGACGACTGCGCAAGCA
GCCCTTGCGATTCTGGCACTTGTCTGGATAAGATCGACGGCTATGAGTGTGCCTGCGAGCCTGGATACAC
CGGCAGCATGTGCAACATCAATATCGATGAATGCGCTGGCAACCCATGTCACAATGGCGGGACCTGTGAA
GATGGCATCAACGGCTTCACCTGTCGGTGCCCTGAGGGCTACCATGATCCTACCTGTCTGTCCGAAGTGA
ACGAATGCAATAGCAACCCCTGCGTGCACGGCGCCTGCAGAGATAGCCTGAATGGCTACAAGTGCGACTG
CGATCCAGGCTGGTCCGGGACCAACTGCGATATCAACAACAACGAATGCGAGTCTAACCCTTGCGTCAAC
GGTGGCACTTGCAAGGACATGACCAGCGGCTACGTGTGCACCTGTAGAGAGGGCTTCTCTGGCCCCAACT
GCCAGACCAATATTAACGAATGTGCTTCTAACCCCTGCCTGAACCAGGGCACCTGTATCGATGATGTGGC
CGGCTATAAGTGCAACTGTCTGCTGCCTTACACCGGGGCCACATGTGAAGTGGTTCTGGCCCCTTGTGCA
CCCTCTCCATGTCGTAATGGCGGCGAATGCAGACAGAGCGAGGACTACGAGAGCTTCAGCTGTGTGTGCC
CAACAGGCTGGCAGGGACAGACATGCGAAGTGGATATCAATGAATGTGTGCTGAGCCCCTGCAGGCATGG
CGCCAGCTGTCAGAATACTCATGGCGGCTATAGATGCCACTGCCAGGCCGGCTACAGCGGCAGAAATTGC
GAAACCGATATCGACGATTGCCGGCCTAATCCATGCCATAACGGCGGCTCTTGCACCGACGGCATCAACA
CCGCCTTTTGCGATTGCCTGCCTGGATTCAGAGGCACCTTCTGCGAAGAGGACATTAACGAGTGTGCCTC
CGATCCTTGCCGGAATGGCGCCAATTGCACCGATTGCGTGGACAGCTACACCTGTACCTGTCCTGCCGGC
TTTTCCGGCATCCACTGCGAAAACAACACCCCTGACTGCACCGAGTCCAGCTGCTTCAATGGTGGCACCT
GTGTGGATGGGATTAACTCCTTTACATGTCTGTGCCCACCTGGGTTTACCGGCAGCTACTGTCAGCACGA
TGTCAATGAGTGTGACTCCCAGCCTTGTCTGCACGGCGGTACATGTCAAGATGGCTGCGGCTCCTACCGG
TGTACATGTCCTCAAGGCTACACAGGGCCCAACTGTCAGAACCTGGTGCATTGGTGCGACAGCAGCCCAT
GCAAGAATGGCGGAAAGTGCTGGCAGACCCACACACAGTATAGATGCGAATGCCCTTCTGGCTGGACCGG
CCTGTATTGTGATGTGCCTTCTGTGTCTTGCGAGGTCGCCGCTCAAAGACAGGGTGTCGATGTGGCTAGA
CTGTGTCAACACGGTGGACTGTGCGTGGACGCTGGCAATACCCATCATTGCAGATGCCAGGCTGGGTACA
CAGGCAGCTATTGCGAGGATCTGGTGGACGAGTGCTCCCCATCTCCATGCCAAAATGGCGCTACCTGTAC
CGACTACCTCGGCGGATACAGCTGCAAATGTGTGGCCGGATACCATGGCGTGAACTGCAGCGAAGAGATT
GACGAGTGCCTGTCTCACCCCTGCCAAAACGGTGGTACATGCCTGGATCTGCCCAACACATACAAGTGCT
CTTGCCCTAGAGGCACCCAGGGTGTCCATTGCGAAATCAATGTTGACGACTGCAACCCTCCTGTGGACCC
CGTGTCCAGATCTCCCAAGTGCTTCAACAATGGGACCTGCGTGGACCAAGTCGGCGGCTATTCTTGTACT
TGCCCTCCTGGCTTCGTGGGCGAGAGATGTGAAGGCGACGTCAACGAATGTTTGTCTAATCCCTGTGACG
CCAGGGGCACCCAGAATTGCGTGCAGAGAGTGAACGACTTCCACTGTGAATGCAGAGCCGGACACACTGG
GAGAAGATGCGAGTCCGTGATCAATGGCTGCAAGGGCAAACCATGTAAAAACGGCGGAACTTGCGCCGTG
GCCTCTAATACCGCTAGAGGCTTCATCTGCAAGTGTCCCGCCGGATTTGAGGGCGCCACTTGCGAAAATG
ATGCCAGAACCTGCGGCAGCCTGAGATGCCTTAATGGTGGAACATGCATCAGCGGCCCTAGAAGCCCTAC
TTGCCTGTGTCTGGGCCCTTTCACAGGCCCCGAGTGTCAGTTTCCTGCCAGTTCTCCTTGTCTCGGCGGA
AACCCCTGCTACAATCAGGGAACATGCGAGCCTACCAGCGAGAGCCCCTTCTACAGATGTCTGTGTCCTG
CCAAGTTCAACGGACTGCTGTGCCACATCCTGGATTACAGCTTTGGAGGCGGCGCTGGCAGAGACATCCC
TCCACCTCTTATTGAGGAAGCCTGCGAACTGCCCGAGTGCCAAGAGGATGCTGGCAACAAAGTGTGCAGC
CTGCAGTGCAACAATCACGCCTGTGGCTGGGATGGCGGAGACTGCTCCCTGAACTTCAACGACCCCTGGA
AGAACTGCACCCAGTCTCTGCAGTGCTGGAAGTACTTTAGCGACGGCCACTGCGACAGCCAGTGTAATTC
TGCCGGCTGCCTGTTCGACGGCTTCGATTGTCAGCGAGCTGAGGGCCAGTGCAATCCCCTGTACGACCAG
TATTGCAAGGATCACTTCTCCGATGGCCACTGTGACCAGGGCTGTAATAGCGCCGAATGCGAATGGGATG
GCCTGGATTGTGCCGAGCACGTGCCAGAAAGACTGGCTGCTGGAACACTGGTGGTGGTCGTGCTGATGCC
TCCTGAGCAGCTGAGAAACAGCAGCTTCCACTTCCTGCGCGAGCTGTCCAGAGTGCTGCACACCAATGTG
GTGTTCAAGAGAGATGCCCACGGCCAGCAGATGATCTTCCCATATTACGGCAGAGAAGAGGAACTGCGGA
AGCACCCTATCAAGAGAGCTGCTGAAGGCTGGGCTGCTCCTGATGCTCTGCTGGGACAAGTGAAAGCCTC
TCTGCTTCCTGGCGGAAGCGAAGGCGGAAGGCGGAGAAGAGAACTCGATCCTATGGATGTGCGGGGCAGC
ATCGTGTACCTGGAAATCGACAACAGACAGTGCGTGCAGGCCTCCAGCCAATGTTTTCAGTCTGCTACCG
ACGTGGCCGCCTTTCTGGGAGCACTTGCTTCCCTGGGATCTCTGAACATCCCCTACAAGATCGAGGCCGT
GCAGTCCGAGACAGTGGAACCTCCTCCTCCTGCTCAACTGCATGGCGCGCCGGGCGGCGACAAGACCCAC
ACCTGCCCCCCCTGCCCAGCTCCAGAACTGCTGGGAGGGCCTTCCGTGTTCCTGTTCCCCCCCAAGCCCA
AGGACACCCTGATGATCAGCAGGACCCCCGAGGTGACCTGCGTGGTGGTGGCCGTGTCCCACGAGGACCC
AGAGGTGAAGTTCAACTGGTACGTGGACGGCGTGGAGGTGCACAACGCCAAGACCAAGCCCAGAGAGGAG
CAGTACAACAGCACCTACAGGGTGGTGTCCGTGCTGACCGTGCTGCACCAGGACTGGCTGAACGGCAAAG
AATACAAGTGCAAAGTCTCCAACAAGGCCCTGGCTGCCCCAATCGAAAAGACAATCAGCAAGGCCAAGGG
CCAGCCACGGGAGCCCCAGGTGTACACCCTGCCCCCCAGCCGGGAGGAGATGACCAAGAACCAGGTGTCC
CTGACCTGTCTGGTGAAGGGCTTCTACCCCAGCGATATCGCCGTGGAGTGGGAGAGCAACGGCCAGCCCG
AGAACAACTACAAGACCACCCCCCCAGTGCTGGACAGCGACGGCAGCTTCTTCCTGTACAGCAAGCTGAC
CGTGGACAAGTCCAGGTGGCAGCAGGGCAACGTGTTCAGCTGCAGCGTGATGCACGAGGCCCTGCACAAC
CACTACACCCAGAAGTCCCTGAGCCTGAGCCCCGGCGGCAGCGGTCTTAATGATATTTTCGAGGCTCAGA
AGATTGAGTGGCATGAACACCACCACCATCACCACTAAGGCCGGCCTGTAGTCACTGGCACAACGCGTTA
CCCGGTAAGCCAATCGGGTATACACGGTCGTCATACTGCAGACAGGGTTCTTCTACTTTGCAAGATAGTC
TTGAGTAGTAAAATAAATAGATAGAGAAAATCAGCCTCGACTGTGCCTTCTAGTTGCCAGCCATCTGTTG
TTTGCCCCTCCCCCGTGCCTTCCTTGACCCTGGAAGGTGCCACTCCCACTGTCCTTTCCTAATAAAATGA
GGAAATTGCATCACAACACTCAACCCTATCTCGGTCTATTCTTTTGATTTATAAGGGATTTTGCCGATTT
CGGCCTATTGGTTAAAAAATGAGCTGATTTAACAAAAATTTAACGCGAATTAATTCTGTGGAATGTGTGT
CAGTTAGGGTGTGGAAAGTCCCCAGGCTCCCCAGCAGGCAGAAGTATGCAAAGCATGCATCTCAATTAGT
CAGCAACCAGGTGTGGAAAGTCCCCAGGCTCCCCAGCAGGCAGAAGTATGCAAAGCATGCATCTCAATTA
GTCAGCAACCATAGTCCCGCCCCTAACTCCGCCCATCCCGCCCCTAACTCCGCCCAGTTCCGCCCATTCT
CCGCCCCATGGCTGACTAATTTTTTTTATTTATGCAGAGGCCGAGGCCGCCTCTGCCTCTGAGCTATTCC
AGAAGTAGTGAGGAGGCTTTTTTGGAGGCCTAGGCTTTTGCAAAAAGCTCCCGGGAGCTTGTATATCCAT
TTTCGGATCTGATCAGCACGTGTTGACAATTAATCATCGGCATAGTATATCGGCATAGTATAATACGACA
AGGTGAGGAACTAAACCATGACCGAGTACAAGCCCACGGTGCGCCTCGCCACCCGCGACGACGTCCCCAG
GGCCGTACGCACCCTCGCCGCCGCGTTCGCCGACTACCCCGCCACGCGCCACACCGTCGATCCGGACCGC
CACATCGAGCGGGTCACCGAGCTGCAAGAACTCTTCCTCACGCGCGTCGGGCTCGACATCGGCAAGGTGT
GGGTCGCGGACGACGGCGCCGCGGTGGCGGTCTGGACCACGCCGGAGAGCGTCGAAGCGGGGGCGGTGTT
CGCCGAGATCGGCCCGCGCATGGCCGAGTTGAGCGGTTCCCGGCTGGCCGCGCAGCAACAGATGGAAGGC
CTCCTGGCGCCGCACCGGCCCAAGGAGCCCGCGTGGTTCCTGGCCACCGTCGGCGTCTCGCCCGACCACC
AGGGCAAGGGTCTGGGCAGCGCCGTCGTGCTCCCCGGAGTGGAGGCGGCCGAGCGCGCCGGGGTGCCCGC
CTTCCTGGAGACATCCGCGCCCCGCAACCTCCCCTTCTACGAGCGGCTCGGCTTCACCGTCACCGCCGAC
GTCGAGGTGCCCGAAGGACCGCGCACCTGGTGCATGACCCGCAAGCCCGGTGCCTGACACGTGCTACGAG
ATTTCGATTCCACCGCCGCCTTCTATGAAAGGTTGGGCTTCGGAATCGTTTTCCGGGACGCCGGCTGGAT
GATCCTCCAGCGCGGGGATCTCATGCTGGAGTTCTTCGCCCACCCCAACTTGTTTATTGCAGCTTATAAT
GGTTACAAATAAAGCAATAGCATCACAAATTTCACAAATAAAGCATTTTTTTCACTGCATTCTAGTTGTG
GTTTGTCCAAACTCATCAATGTATCTTATCATGTCTGTATACCGTCGACCTCTAGCTAGAGCTTGGCGTA
ATCATGGTCATTACCAATGCTTAATCAGTGAGGCACCTATCTCAGCGATCTGTCTATTTCGTTCATCCAT
AGTTGCCTGACTCCCCGTCGTGTAGATAACTACGATACGGGAGGGCTTACCATCTGGCCCCAGCGCTGCG
ATGATACCGCGAGAACCACGCTCACCGGCTCCGGATTTATCAGCAATAAACCAGCCAGCCGGAAGGGCCG
AGCGCAGAAGTGGTCCTGCAACTTTATCCGCCTCCATCCAGTCTATTAATTGTTGCCGGGAAGCTAGAGT
AAGTAGTTCGCCAGTTAATAGTTTGCGCAACGTTGTTGCCATCGCTACAGGCATCGTGGTGTCACGCTCG
TCGTTTGGTATGGCTTCATTCAGCTCCGGTTCCCAACGATCAAGGCGAGTTACATGATCCCCCATGTTGT
GCAAAAAAGCGGTTAGCTCCTTCGGTCCTCCGATCGTTGTCAGAAGTAAGTTGGCCGCAGTGTTATCACT
CATGGTTATGGCAGCACTGCATAATTCTCTTACTGTCATGCCATCCGTAAGATGCTTTTCTGTGACTGGT
GAGTACTCAACCAAGTCATTCTGAGAATAGTGTATGCGGCGACCGAGTTGCTCTTGCCCGGCGTCAATAC
GGGATAATACCGCGCCACATAGCAGAACTTTAAAAGTGCTCATCATTGGAAAACGTTCTTCGGGGCGAAA
ACTCTCAAGGATCTTACCGCTGTTGAGATCCAGTTCGATGTAACCCACTCGTGCACCCAACTGATCTTCA
GCATCTTTTACTTTCACCAGCGTTTCTGGGTGAGCAAAAACAGGAAGGCAAAATGCCGCAAAAAAGGGAA
TAAGGGCGACACGGAAATGTTGAATACTCATATTCTTCCTTTTTCAATATTATTGAAGCATTTATCAGGG
TTATTGTCTCATGAGCGGATACATATTTGAATGTATTTAGAAAAATAAACAAATAGGGGTCAGTGTTACA
ACCAATTAACCAATTCTGAACATTATCGCGAGCCCATTTATACCTGAATATGGCTCATAACACCCCTTGC
TCATGACCAAAATCCCTTAACGTGAGTTACGCGCGCGTCGTTCCACTGAGCGTCAGACCCCGTAGAAAAG
ATCAAAGGATCTTCTTGAGATCCTTTTTTTCTGCGCGTAATCTGCTGCTTGCAAACAAAAAAACCACCGC
TACCAGCGGTGGTTTGTTTGCCGGATCAAGAGCTACCAACTCTTTTTCCGAAGGTAACTGGCTTCAGCAG
AGCGCAGATACCAAATACTGTTCTTCTAGTGTAGCCGTAGTTAGCCCACCACTTCAAGAACTCTGTAGCA
CCGCCTACATACCTCGCTCTGCTAATCCTGTTACCAGTGGCTGCTGCCAGTGGCGATAAGTCGTGTCTTA
CCGGGTTGGACTCAAGACGATAGTTACCGGATAAGGCGCAGCGGTCGGGCTGAACGGGGGGTTCGTGCAC
ACAGCCCAGCTTGGAGCGAACGACCTACACCGAACTGAGATACCTACAGCGTGAGCTATGAGAAAGCGCC
ACGCTTCCCGAAGGGAGAAAGGCGGACAGGTATCCGGTAAGCGGCAGGGTCGGAACAGGAGAGCGCACGA
GGGAGCTTCCAGGGGGAAACGCCTGGTATCTTTATAGTCCTGTCGGGTTTCGCCACCTCTGACTTGAGCG
TCGATTTTTGTGATGCTCGTCAGGGGGGCGGAGCCTATGGAAAAACGCCAGCAACGCGGCCTTTTTACGG
TTCCTGGCCTTTTGCTGGCCTTTTGCTCACATGTTCTTTCCTGCGTTATCCCCTGATTCTGTGGATAACC
GTATTACCGCCTTTGAGTGAGCTGATACCGCTCGCCGCAGCCGAACGACCGAGCGCAGCGAGTCAGTGAG
CGAGGAAGCGGAAGGCGAGAGTAGGGAACTGCCAGGCATCAAACTAAGCAGAAGGCCCCTGACGGATGGC
CTTTTTGCGTTTCTACAAACTCTTTCTGTGTTGTAAAACGACGGCCAGTCTTAAGCTCGGGCCCCCTGGG
CGGTTCTGATAACGAGTAATCGTTAATCCGCAAATAACGTAAAAACCCGCTTCGGCGGGTTTTTTTATGG
GGGGAGTTTAGGGAAAGAGCATTTGTCAGAATATTTAAGGGCGCCTGTCACTTTGCTTGATATATGAGAA
TTATTTAACCTTATAAATGAGAAAAAAGCAACGCACTTTAAATAAGATACGTTGCTTTTTCGATTGATGA
ACACCTATAATTAAACTATTCATCTATTATTTATGATTTTTTGTATATACAATATTTCTAGTTTGTTAAA
GAGAATTAAGAAAATAAATCTCGAAAATAATAAAGGGAAAATCAGTTTTTGATATCAAAATTATACATGT
CAACGATAATACAAAATATAATACAAACTATAAGATGTTATCAGTATTTATTATCATTTAGAATAAATTT
TGTGTCGCCCTTAATTGTGAGCGGATAACAATTACGAGCTTCATGCACAGTGGCGTTGACTCAATATTGG
CCATTAGCCATATTATTCATTGGTTATATAGCATAAATCAATATTGGCTATTGGCCATTGCATACGTTGT
ATCTATATCATAATATGTACATTTATATTGGCTCATGTCCAATATGACCGCCATGTT
Features (pLannotate 1.2.2; 21 found; start..end, strand, type, name):
     77..380     +  enhancer       CMV enhancer: human cytomegalovirus immediate early enhancer
    381..584     +  promoter       CMV promoter: human cytomegalovirus (CMV) immediate early promoter
    720..763     +  intron         CMV intron (fragment): modified intron A from human cytomegalovirus
    815..833     +  promoter       SP6 promoter: promoter for bacteriophage SP6 RNA polymerase
    837..874     +  CDS            IgH signal sequence (fragment): signal sequence from the mouse immunoglobulin heavy chain variable region
    944..6133    +  CDS            NOTCH1 (fragment): NOTC1_HUMAN - Also known as TAN1. Experimental evidence at protein level: Swiss-Prot protein existence level 1. Functions as a receptor for membrane-bound ligands Jagged-1 (JAG1), Jagged-2 (JAG2) and Delta-1 (DLL1) to regulate cell-fate determination. Upon ligand activation through the released notch intracellular domain (NICD) it forms a transcriptional activator complex with RBPJ/RBPSUH and activates genes of the enhancer of split locus. Affects the implementation of differentiation, proliferation and apoptotic programs. Involved in angiogenesis; negatively regulates endothelial cell prolife
   6149..6826    +  CDS            IGHG1 (fragment): IGHG1_HUMAN - Experimental evidence at protein level: Swiss-Prot protein existence level 1. Constant region of immunoglobulin heavy chains. Immunoglobulins, also known as antibodies, are membrane-bound or secreted glycoproteins produced by B lymphocytes. In the recognition phase of humoral immunity, the membrane-bound immunoglobulins serve as receptors which, upon binding of a specific antigen, trigger the clonal expansion and differentiation of B lymphocytes into immunoglobulins- secreting plasma cells. Secreted immunoglobulins mediate the effector phase of humoral immunity, which results in
   7041..7152    +  polyA_signal   bGH poly(A) signal: bovine growth hormone polyadenylation signal
   7153..7261    +  rep_origin     f1 ori (fragment): f1 bacteriophage origin of replication; arrow indicates direction of (+) strand synthesis
   7275..7604    +  promoter       SV40 promoter: SV40 enhancer and early promoter
   7652..7699    +  promoter       EM7 promoter: synthetic bacterial promoter&nbsp
   7718..8317    +  CDS            PuroR (fragment): puromycin N-acetyltransferase; pac from Streptomyces; confers resistance to puromycin
   8327..8452    +  CDS            ble (fragment): BLE_KLEPN - Experimental evidence at protein level: Swiss-Prot protein existence level 1. Binding protein with a strong affinity to the bleomycin family of antibiotics. Binds to CL990; an antimitotic-antibiotic compound. From Klebsiella pneumoniae.
   8447..8568    +  polyA_signal   SV40 poly(A) signal: SV40 polyadenylation signal
   8621..9481    -  CDS            AmpR: β-lactamase; bla; confers resistance to ampicillin, carbenicillin, and related antibiotics
   9484..9580    -  promoter       AmpR promoter (fragment): bla
   9610..9634    -  CDS            KanR (fragment): aminoglycoside phosphotransferase; aph(3')-Ia; confers resistance to kanamycin
   9745..10333   +  rep_origin     ori: high-copy-number ColE1/pMB1/pBR322/pUC origin of replication
  10558..10575   +  terminator     rrnB T2 terminator (fragment): transcription terminator T2 from the E. coli rrnB gene
  10600..10619   -  CDS            lacZα (fragment): LacZα fragment of β-galactosidase; lacZ fragment
  11073..11093   +  protein_bind   lac operator (fragment): The lac repressor binds to the lac operator to inhibit transcription in E. coli. This inhibition can be relieved by adding lactose or isopropyl-β-D-thiogalactopyranoside (IPTG). lac repressor encoded by lacI
