[The description below was written by a language model from this plasmid's Addgene catalogue record and pLannotate feature annotations shown in this document.]
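Description:
pD649-HAsp-NOTCH1(Trunc1)-Fc(DAPA)-AviTag-6xHis is a mammalian expression plasmid built on the pD649 backbone for producing a secreted, soluble form of part of the human NOTCH1 extracellular domain. It is maintained in E. coli as a high-copy plasmid through a ColE1/pUC-type origin and selected with ampicillin via the β-lactamase gene. The sequenced plasmid is about 11.3 kb, consistent with a roughly 6.1 kb backbone carrying a roughly 5.2 kb insert. Short fragments annotated as KanR, lacZα, lac operator, rrnB T2 terminator and f1 ori appear to be backbone remnants rather than functional units.

The expression cassette is driven by the CMV immediate-early enhancer and promoter, followed by a fragment of CMV intron A and an SP6 promoter, which would allow in vitro transcription. The open reading frame begins with a signal peptide: the plasmid name indicates an HA-derived leader, although the annotation tool matched this region to a fragment of a mouse IgH signal sequence. Next comes the truncated NOTCH1 ectodomain, cloned between preserved NotI and AscI sites, then a human IgG1 Fc region, and the cassette ends at a bGH polyadenylation signal. The Fc carries the D265A and P329A (DAPA) substitutions, which are generally used to reduce Fc effector interactions. The Fc dimerises the fusion, the AviTag permits site-specific biotinylation by BirA, and the 6xHis tag supports metal-affinity purification; these two small tags are listed in the catalogue fields but not individually annotated. A separate SV40/EM7 promoter cassette encodes puromycin N-acetyltransferase with an SV40 poly(A) signal, offering puromycin selection in mammalian cells.

The plasmid belongs to a collection made for a human cell-surface protein interaction screen. The depositor notes that some members may carry an IS4-like transposase insertion upstream of the CMV promoter; no such element is annotated here.
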