Addgene plasmid #157048: pD649-HAsp-NOTCH1(Trunc1)-Fc(DAPA)-AviTag-6xHis
Purpose: Mammalian expression of cell-surface protein partial extracellular domain fused to Fc(DAPA)-Avi-6xHis. Protein is secreted from cells.
Depositing lab: Chris Garcia. Depositing organization: Stanford University. Publication: A Human IgSF Cell-Surface Interactome Reveals a Complex Network of Protein-Protein Interactions. Wojtowicz WM, Vielmetter J, Fernandes RA, Siepe DH, Eastman CL, Chisholm GB, Cox S, Klock H, Anderson PW, Rue SM, Miller JJ, Glaser SM, Bragstad ML, Vance J, Lam AW, Lesley SA, Zinn K, Garcia KC. Cell. 2020 Aug 20;182(4):1027-1043.e17. doi: 10.1016/j.cell.2020.07.025. PubMed 32822567.
Backbone
  Vector backbone: pD649
  Backbone size w/o insert (bp): 6106
  Vector type: Mammalian Expression
Growth in bacteria
  Bacterial resistance: Ampicillin, 100 μg/mL
  Growth temperature: 37°C
  Growth strain: DH5alpha
  Copy number: High Copy
Gene/Insert
  Gene/Insert name: NOTCH1 (alt name: NOTC1)
  Species: H. sapiens (human)
  Insert size (bp): 5151
  Mutation: Fc region of human IgG contains D265A and P329A mutations (DAPA)
  Entrez Gene: NOTCH1 (a.k.a. AOS5, AOVD1, TAN1, hN1)
  Promoter: CMV/SP6
  Tag / fusion protein: Fc(DAPA)-AviTag-6xHis (C terminal on backbone)
  Cloning method: Restriction Enzyme; 5′ cloning site GCGGCCGC (not destroyed); 3′ cloning site GGCGCGCC (not destroyed)
  Sequencing primers: 5′ ATTTAGGTGACACTATAG; 3′ CACGTACCAGTTGAACTTCACC
Resource information
  A portion of this plasmid was derived from a plasmid made by: synthesis by ThermoFisher
Terms and licenses: Academic/Nonprofit Terms; Industry Terms: Not Available to Industry
Depositor comments: Some plasmids in this collection may have an IS4-like element ISVsa5 family transposase upstream of the CMV promoter.
How to cite: pD649-HAsp-NOTCH1(Trunc1)-Fc(DAPA)-AviTag-6xHis was a gift from Chris Garcia (Addgene plasmid # 157048 ; http://n2t.net/addgene:157048 ; RRID:Addgene_157048)
