>Addgene plasmid #157048 | pD649-HAsp-NOTCH1(Trunc1)-Fc(DAPA)-AviTag-6xHis | depositor partial sequence | sequence record 303206 | insert (extracellular domain truncation)
GCAAGAGGACCTAGATGTTCTCAACCTGGCGAGACATGCCTGAACGGCGGAAAGTGTGAAGCCGCCAATG
GAACCGAAGCCTGTGTGTGTGGCGGAGCCTTTGTGGGCCCTAGATGTCAAGACCCCAATCCTTGTCTGAG
CACCCCTTGCAAGAATGCCGGCACCTGTCACGTGGTGGATAGAAGAGGCGTGGCCGATTACGCCTGTAGC
TGTGCCCTTGGCTTTAGCGGCCCTCTGTGTCTGACACCTCTGGACAACGCCTGCCTGACAAACCCCTGTA
GAAACGGCGGCACATGCGATCTGCTGACCCTGACCGAGTACAAGTGCAGATGTCCTCCTGGATGGTCCGG
CAAGAGCTGTCAGCAAGCCGATCCTTGTGCCAGCAATCCTTGCGCCAATGGCGGCCAGTGTCTGCCTTTT
GAGGCCAGCTACATCTGCCACTGTCCTCCAAGCTTTCACGGCCCTACCTGCAGACAGGATGTGAACGAGT
GTGGCCAGAAACCTGGCCTGTGTAGACATGGCGGAACCTGCCACAACGAAGTGGGCAGCTACAGATGCGT
GTGCAGAGCCACTCACACCGGACCTAATTGCGAGAGGCCTTACGTGCCATGCAGCCCATCACCTTGTCAG
AACGGCGGGACTTGTAGACCTACCGGCGACGTGACACACGAGTGTGCTTGTCTGCCTGGCTTCACCGGCC
AGAACTGCGAGGAAAACATCGACGACTGCCCCGGCAACAACTGCAAAAATGGCGGAGCATGTGTGGACGG
CGTGAACACCTACAACTGTAGATGCCCTCCAGAGTGGACAGGCCAGTACTGCACAGAGGATGTGGATGAG
TGCCAGCTGATGCCCAATGCCTGCCAGAATGGCGGCACTTGCCATAATACCCACGGCGGCTACAACTGCG
TGTGTGTGAATGGATGGACCGGCGAGGACTGCTCCGAGAACATCGATGATTGTGCCTCCGCCGCCTGTTT
CCACGGCGCCACATGTCATGATAGAGTGGCCAGCTTCTACTGCGAGTGCCCTCACGGAAGAACAGGCCTG
CTGTGTCACCTGAACGACGCCTGCATCAGCAATCCCTGCAACGAGGGCAGCAACTGCGACACCAATCCTG
TGAACGGCAAGGCCATCTGTACATGCCCTAGCGGCTATACAGGACCTGCCTGTAGTCAGGACGTGGACGA
ATGTTCTCTGGGCGCCAATCCATGCGAGCACGCCGGCAAATGTATCAACACCCTGGGCAGCTTCGAGTGC
CAGTGCCTGCAAGGATATACAGGCCCCAGATGCGAGATCGATGTGAATGAATGCGTCAGCAACCCTTGCC
AGAACGATGCCACCTGTCTGGACCAGATCGGCGAGTTCCAGTGCATCTGTATGCCTGGCTATGAGGGCGT
GCACTGCGAAGTGAATACCGACGAATGCGCCAGCTCTCCCTGCCTGCACAATGGCAGATGCCTGGACAAG
ATCAATGAGTTTCAGTGCGAGTGTCCCACCGGCTTTACAGGCCACCTGTGCCAGTATGATGTCGACGAGT
GCGCCTCCACACCTTGCAAAAACGGCGCCAAGTGCCTGGACGGCCCCAATACCTACACTTGTGTGTGCAC
CGAGGGCTACACCGGAACACACTGCGAGGTGGACATTGATGAGTGCGACCCCGATCCATGTCACTACGGC
AGCTGTAAAGACGGCGTGGCAACCTTCACATGCCTGTGCAGACCTGGCTATACTGGCCACCACTGCGAGA
CTAACATCAACGAGTGTAGCAGCCAGCCATGCAGGCACGGTGGAACCTGTCAGGACAGAGACAATGCCTA
CCTGTGCTTCTGCCTGAAGGGCACCACCGGGCCTAACTGTGAAATCAACCTGGACGACTGCGCAAGCAGC
CCTTGCGATTCTGGCACTTGTCTGGATAAGATCGACGGCTATGAGTGTGCCTGCGAGCCTGGATACACCG
GCAGCATGTGCAACATCAATATCGATGAATGCGCTGGCAACCCATGTCACAATGGCGGGACCTGTGAAGA
TGGCATCAACGGCTTCACCTGTCGGTGCCCTGAGGGCTACCATGATCCTACCTGTCTGTCCGAAGTGAAC
GAATGCAATAGCAACCCCTGCGTGCACGGCGCCTGCAGAGATAGCCTGAATGGCTACAAGTGCGACTGCG
ATCCAGGCTGGTCCGGGACCAACTGCGATATCAACAACAACGAATGCGAGTCTAACCCTTGCGTCAACGG
TGGCACTTGCAAGGACATGACCAGCGGCTACGTGTGCACCTGTAGAGAGGGCTTCTCTGGCCCCAACTGC
CAGACCAATATTAACGAATGTGCTTCTAACCCCTGCCTGAACCAGGGCACCTGTATCGATGATGTGGCCG
GCTATAAGTGCAACTGTCTGCTGCCTTACACCGGGGCCACATGTGAAGTGGTTCTGGCCCCTTGTGCACC
CTCTCCATGTCGTAATGGCGGCGAATGCAGACAGAGCGAGGACTACGAGAGCTTCAGCTGTGTGTGCCCA
ACAGGCTGGCAGGGACAGACATGCGAAGTGGATATCAATGAATGTGTGCTGAGCCCCTGCAGGCATGGCG
CCAGCTGTCAGAATACTCATGGCGGCTATAGATGCCACTGCCAGGCCGGCTACAGCGGCAGAAATTGCGA
AACCGATATCGACGATTGCCGGCCTAATCCATGCCATAACGGCGGCTCTTGCACCGACGGCATCAACACC
GCCTTTTGCGATTGCCTGCCTGGATTCAGAGGCACCTTCTGCGAAGAGGACATTAACGAGTGTGCCTCCG
ATCCTTGCCGGAATGGCGCCAATTGCACCGATTGCGTGGACAGCTACACCTGTACCTGTCCTGCCGGCTT
TTCCGGCATCCACTGCGAAAACAACACCCCTGACTGCACCGAGTCCAGCTGCTTCAATGGTGGCACCTGT
GTGGATGGGATTAACTCCTTTACATGTCTGTGCCCACCTGGGTTTACCGGCAGCTACTGTCAGCACGATG
TCAATGAGTGTGACTCCCAGCCTTGTCTGCACGGCGGTACATGTCAAGATGGCTGCGGCTCCTACCGGTG
TACATGTCCTCAAGGCTACACAGGGCCCAACTGTCAGAACCTGGTGCATTGGTGCGACAGCAGCCCATGC
AAGAATGGCGGAAAGTGCTGGCAGACCCACACACAGTATAGATGCGAATGCCCTTCTGGCTGGACCGGCC
TGTATTGTGATGTGCCTTCTGTGTCTTGCGAGGTCGCCGCTCAAAGACAGGGTGTCGATGTGGCTAGACT
GTGTCAACACGGTGGACTGTGCGTGGACGCTGGCAATACCCATCATTGCAGATGCCAGGCTGGGTACACA
GGCAGCTATTGCGAGGATCTGGTGGACGAGTGCTCCCCATCTCCATGCCAAAATGGCGCTACCTGTACCG
ACTACCTCGGCGGATACAGCTGCAAATGTGTGGCCGGATACCATGGCGTGAACTGCAGCGAAGAGATTGA
CGAGTGCCTGTCTCACCCCTGCCAAAACGGTGGTACATGCCTGGATCTGCCCAACACATACAAGTGCTCT
TGCCCTAGAGGCACCCAGGGTGTCCATTGCGAAATCAATGTTGACGACTGCAACCCTCCTGTGGACCCCG
TGTCCAGATCTCCCAAGTGCTTCAACAATGGGACCTGCGTGGACCAAGTCGGCGGCTATTCTTGTACTTG
CCCTCCTGGCTTCGTGGGCGAGAGATGTGAAGGCGACGTCAACGAATGTTTGTCTAATCCCTGTGACGCC
AGGGGCACCCAGAATTGCGTGCAGAGAGTGAACGACTTCCACTGTGAATGCAGAGCCGGACACACTGGGA
GAAGATGCGAGTCCGTGATCAATGGCTGCAAGGGCAAACCATGTAAAAACGGCGGAACTTGCGCCGTGGC
CTCTAATACCGCTAGAGGCTTCATCTGCAAGTGTCCCGCCGGATTTGAGGGCGCCACTTGCGAAAATGAT
GCCAGAACCTGCGGCAGCCTGAGATGCCTTAATGGTGGAACATGCATCAGCGGCCCTAGAAGCCCTACTT
GCCTGTGTCTGGGCCCTTTCACAGGCCCCGAGTGTCAGTTTCCTGCCAGTTCTCCTTGTCTCGGCGGAAA
CCCCTGCTACAATCAGGGAACATGCGAGCCTACCAGCGAGAGCCCCTTCTACAGATGTCTGTGTCCTGCC
AAGTTCAACGGACTGCTGTGCCACATCCTGGATTACAGCTTTGGAGGCGGCGCTGGCAGAGACATCCCTC
CACCTCTTATTGAGGAAGCCTGCGAACTGCCCGAGTGCCAAGAGGATGCTGGCAACAAAGTGTGCAGCCT
GCAGTGCAACAATCACGCCTGTGGCTGGGATGGCGGAGACTGCTCCCTGAACTTCAACGACCCCTGGAAG
AACTGCACCCAGTCTCTGCAGTGCTGGAAGTACTTTAGCGACGGCCACTGCGACAGCCAGTGTAATTCTG
CCGGCTGCCTGTTCGACGGCTTCGATTGTCAGCGAGCTGAGGGCCAGTGCAATCCCCTGTACGACCAGTA
TTGCAAGGATCACTTCTCCGATGGCCACTGTGACCAGGGCTGTAATAGCGCCGAATGCGAATGGGATGGC
CTGGATTGTGCCGAGCACGTGCCAGAAAGACTGGCTGCTGGAACACTGGTGGTGGTCGTGCTGATGCCTC
CTGAGCAGCTGAGAAACAGCAGCTTCCACTTCCTGCGCGAGCTGTCCAGAGTGCTGCACACCAATGTGGT
GTTCAAGAGAGATGCCCACGGCCAGCAGATGATCTTCCCATATTACGGCAGAGAAGAGGAACTGCGGAAG
CACCCTATCAAGAGAGCTGCTGAAGGCTGGGCTGCTCCTGATGCTCTGCTGGGACAAGTGAAAGCCTCTC
TGCTTCCTGGCGGAAGCGAAGGCGGAAGGCGGAGAAGAGAACTCGATCCTATGGATGTGCGGGGCAGCAT
CGTGTACCTGGAAATCGACAACAGACAGTGCGTGCAGGCCTCCAGCCAATGTTTTCAGTCTGCTACCGAC
GTGGCCGCCTTTCTGGGAGCACTTGCTTCCCTGGGATCTCTGAACATCCCCTACAAGATCGAGGCCGTGC
AGTCCGAGACAGTGGAACCTCCTCCTCCTGCTCAACTGCAT
